Addgene plasmid #114974: SARK A10_pECIA2
Purpose: Bait vector SARK A10_pECIA2 should be used with prey vector SARK A10_pECIA14.
Depositing lab: Youssef Belkhadir. Depositing organization: Gregor Mendel Institute of Molecular Plant Biology. Publication: An extracellular network of Arabidopsis leucine-rich repeat receptor kinases. Smakowska-Luzan E, Mott GA, Parys K, Stegmann M, Howton TC, Layeghifard M, Neuhold J, Lehner A, Kong J, Grunwald K, Weinberger N, Satbhai SB, Mayer D, Busch W, Madalinski M, Stolt-Bergner P, Provart NJ, Mukhtar MS, Zipfel C, Desveaux D, Guttman DS, Belkhadir Y. Nature. 2018 Jan 18;553(7688):342-346. doi: 10.1038/nature25184. Epub 2018 Jan 10. PubMed 29320478.
Backbone
  Vector backbone: pECIA2
  Backbone manufacturer: Chris Garcia (Addgene plasmid # 47032)
  Vector type: Insect Expression
Growth in bacteria
  Bacterial resistance: Ampicillin, 100 μg/mL
  Growth temperature: 37°C
  Growth strain: DH5alpha
  Copy number: High Copy
Gene/Insert
  Gene/Insert name: AT4G30520
  Species: A. thaliana (mustard weed)
  Promoter: Metallothionein (Copper-Inducible)
  Tag / fusion protein: Fc, V5 and hexahistidine tags (C terminal on backbone)
  Cloning method: Ligation Independent Cloning
Terms and licenses: Academic/Nonprofit Terms; Industry Terms: Not Available to Industry
Depositor comments: Plasmid for secreted expression in Drosophila cell culture by induction via CuSO4. Insert is an extracellular domain of indicated LRR-RK, C-terminally tagged with Fc, V5 and hexahistidine tags. Insert Protein Sequence: SEPRNPEVEALISIRNNLHDPHGALNNWDEFSVDPCSWAMITCSPDNLVIGLGAPSQSLSGGLSESIGNLTNLRQVSLQNNNISGKIPPELGFLPKLQTLDLSNNRFSGDIPVSIDQLSSLQYLRLNNNSLSGPFPASLSQIPHLSFLDLSYNNLSGPVPKFPARTFNVAGNPLICRSNPPEICSGSINASPLSVSLSSSSGRR
How to cite: SARK A10_pECIA2 was a gift from Youssef Belkhadir (Addgene plasmid # 114974 ; http://n2t.net/addgene:114974 ; RRID:Addgene_114974)
