[The description below was written by a language model from this plasmid's Addgene catalogue record and pLannotate feature annotations shown in this document.]
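Description:
SARK A10_pECIA2 is an insect-cell expression plasmid built on the pECIA2 backbone, designed for secreted production of a plant receptor ectodomain in Drosophila cell culture. It is propagated in E. coli as a high-copy plasmid through a ColE1/pUC-type origin and selected with ampicillin via the β-lactamase gene. The remaining bacterial elements in the annotated 4,880 nt sequence (lac promoter/operator, and fragments of lacZα, lacI, rop and bom) are backbone remnants with no role in the expression cassette.

The payload is the extracellular domain of the Arabidopsis thaliana leucine-rich repeat receptor kinase encoded by AT4G30520 (SARK), inserted by ligation-independent cloning. Transcription is driven by the Drosophila metallothionein promoter, which is induced by adding copper sulfate. A Drosophila BiP signal sequence at the start of the open reading frame directs the protein into the secretory pathway. Downstream, the ectodomain is fused in frame to a human IgG1 Fc fragment, followed by a V5 epitope and, according to the catalogue entry, a hexahistidine tag (the feature table does not annotate the His tag separately). An SV40 polyadenylation signal is annotated downstream of the cassette, though the table lists it on the reverse strand. The Fc portion allows capture or immobilisation of the secreted protein, while V5 and His support detection and purification.

The record designates this construct as the "bait" vector, intended to be paired with a corresponding prey vector in the pECIA14 backbone. It comes from a study mapping an extracellular interaction network among Arabidopsis LRR receptor kinases, in which bait and prey ectodomains are tested pairwise for binding.
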