Features (pLannotate 1.2.2; 18 found; start..end, strand, type, name):
     23..449     +  promoter       MT promoter: Drosophila metallothionein promoter
    461..1144    +  CDS            Y2239_ARATH (fragment): Experimental evidence at protein level: Swiss-Prot protein existence level 1. From Arabidopsis thaliana (Mouse-ear cress).
    467..520     +  sig_peptide    BiP signal sequence: Drosophila BiP signal sequence
   1163..1843    +  CDS            IGHG1 (fragment): IGHG1_HUMAN - Experimental evidence at protein level: Swiss-Prot protein existence level 1. Constant region of immunoglobulin heavy chains. Immunoglobulins, also known as antibodies, are membrane-bound or secreted glycoproteins produced by B lymphocytes. In the recognition phase of humoral immunity, the membrane-bound immunoglobulins serve as receptors which, upon binding of a specific antigen, trigger the clonal expansion and differentiation of B lymphocytes into immunoglobulins- secreting plasma cells. Secreted immunoglobulins mediate the effector phase of humoral immunity, which results in
   1862..1903    +  CDS            V5 tag: epitope tag from simian virus 5
   2003..2137    -  polyA_signal   SV40 poly(A) signal: SV40 polyadenylation signal
   2160..2244    -  CDS            large T antigen (fragment): large T antigen from SV40 (simian virus 40)
   2244..2268    +  misc_feature   MCS (fragment): pUC18/19 multiple cloning site
   2305..2321    -  protein_bind   lac operator: The lac repressor binds to the lac operator to inhibit transcription in E. coli. This inhibition can be relieved by adding lactose or isopropyl-β-D-thiogalactopyranoside (IPTG). lac repressor encoded by lacI
   2329..2359    -  promoter       lac promoter: promoter for the E. coli lac operon
   2374..2395    -  protein_bind   CAP binding site: CAP binding activates transcription in the presence of cAMP. E. coli catabolite activator protein
   2408..2500    -  CDS            lacI (fragment): lac repressor; lacI; The lac repressor binds to the lac operator to inhibit transcription in E. coli. This inhibition can be relieved by adding lactose or isopropyl-β-D-thiogalactopyranoside (IPTG).
   2683..3271    -  rep_origin     ori: high-copy-number ColE1/pMB1/pBR322/pUC origin of replication
   3442..4302    -  CDS            AmpR: β-lactamase; bla; confers resistance to ampicillin, carbenicillin, and related antibiotics
   4303..4407    -  promoter       AmpR promoter: bla
   4502..4537    +  CDS            rop (fragment): Rop protein, which maintains plasmids at low copy number; rop
   4639..4738    +  misc_feature   bom (fragment): basis of mobility region from pBR322
   4744..21      -  CDS            lacZα (fragment) (across the origin): LacZα fragment of β-galactosidase; lacZ fragment
>Addgene plasmid #114974 | SARK A10_pECIA2 | addgene full sequence | sequence record 296762 | Addgene NGS Result
GTAAAACGACGGCCAGTGAATTAATTCGTTGCAGGACAGGATGTGGTGCCCGATGTGACTAGCTCTTTGC
TGCAGGCCGTCCTATCCTCTGGTTCCGATAAGAGACCCAGAACTCCGGCCCCCCACCGCCCACCGCCACC
CCCATACATATGTGGTACGCAAGTAAGAGTGCCTGCGCATGCCCCATGTGCCCCACCAAGAGCTTTGCAT
CCCATACAAGTCCCCAAAGTGGAGAACCGAACCAATTCTTCGCGGGCAGAACAAAAGCTTCTGCACACGT
CTCCACTCGAATTTGGAGCCGGCCGGCGTGTGCAAAAGAGGTGAATCGAACGAAAGACCCGTGTGTAAAG
CCGCGTTTCCAAAATGTATAAAACCGAGAGCATCTGGCCAATGTGCATCAGTTGTGGTCAGCAGCAAAAT
CAAGTGAATCATCTCAGTGCAACTAAAGGGGGGATCCGATCTCAATATGAAGTTATGCATATTACTGGCC
GTCGTGGCCTTTGTTGGCCTCTCGCTCGGGTCTGAGCCCAGAAACCCTGAAGTTGAGGCGTTGATAAGTA
TAAGGAACAATTTGCATGATCCTCATGGAGCTTTGAACAATTGGGACGAGTTTTCAGTTGATCCTTGTAG
CTGGGCTATGATCACTTGCTCTCCCGACAACCTCGTCATTGGACTAGGAGCGCCGAGCCAGTCTCTCTCG
GGAGGTTTATCTGAGTCTATCGGAAATCTCACAAATCTCCGACAAGTGTCATTGCAAAATAACAACATCT
CCGGCAAAATTCCACCGGAGCTCGGTTTTCTACCCAAATTACAAACCTTGGATCTTTCCAACAACCGATT
CTCCGGTGACATCCCTGTTTCCATCGACCAGCTAAGCAGCCTTCAATATCTGAGACTCAACAACAACTCT
TTGTCTGGGCCCTTCCCTGCTTCTTTGTCCCAAATTCCTCACCTCTCCTTCTTGGACTTGTCTTACAACA
ATCTCAGTGGCCCTGTTCCTAAATTCCCAGCAAGGACTTTCAACGTTGCTGGTAATCCTTTGATTTGTAG
AAGCAACCCACCTGAGATTTGTTCTGGATCAATCAATGCAAGTCCACTTTCTGTTTCTTTGAGCTCTTCA
TCAGGACGCAGGCTGGAGGTGCTGTTCCAGGGACCAGGGAGCGACAAAACTCACACATGCCCACCGTGCC
CAGCACCTGAACTCCTGGGGGGACCGTCAGTCTTCCTCTTCCCCCCAAAACCCAAGGACACCCTCATGAT
CTCCCGGACCCCTGAGGTCACATGCGTGGTGGTGGACGTGAGCCACGAAGACCCTGAGGTCAAGTTCAAC
TGGTACGTGGACGGCGTGGAGGTGCATAATGCCAAGACAAAGCCGCGGGAGGAGCAGTACAACAGCACGT
ACCGTGTGGTCAGCGTCCTCACCGTCCTGCACCAGGACTGGCTGAATGGCAAGGAGTACAAGTGCAAGGT
CTCCAACAAAGCCCTCCCAGCCCCCATCGAGAAAACCATCTCCAAAGCCAAAGGGCAGCCCCGAGAACCA
CAGGTGTACACCCTGCCCCCATCCCGGGAGGAGATGACCAAGAACCAGGTCAGCCTGACCTGCCTGGTCA
AAGGCTTCTATCCCAGCGACATCGCCGTGGAGTGGGAGAGCAATGGGCAGCCGGAGAACAACTACAAGAC
CACGCCTCCCGTGCTGGACTCCGACGGCTCCTTCTTCCTCTACAGCAAGCTCACCGTGGACAAGAGCAGG
TGGCAGCAGGGGAACGTCTTCTCATGCTCCGTGATGCATGAGGGTCTGCACAACCACTACACGCAGAAGA
GCCTCTCCCTGTCTCCGGGTAAATCTAGAGGGCCCTTCGAAGGTAAGCCTATCCCTAACCCTCTCCTCGG
TCTCGATTCTACGCGTACCGGTCATCATCACCATCACCATTGAGTTTAAACCCGCTGATCAGCCTCGACT
GTGCCTTCTAAGGCCTGAGCTCGCTGATCAGCCTCGATCGAGGATCCAGACATGATAAGATACATTGATG
AGTTTGGACAAACCACAACTAGAATGCAGTGAAAAAAATGCTTTATTTGTGAAATTTGTGATGCTATTGC
TTTATTTGTAACCATTATAAGCTGCAATAAACAAGTTAACAACAACAATTGCATTCATTTTATGTTTCAG
GTTCAGGGGGAGGTGTGGGAGGTTTTTTAAAGCAAGTAAAACCTCTACAAATGTGGTATGGCTGATTATG
ATCAGTCGACCTGCAGGCATGCAAGCTTGGCGTAATCATGGTCATAGCTGTTTCCTGTGTGAAATTGTTA
TCCGCTCACAATTCCACACAACATACGAGCCGGAAGCATAAAGTGTAAAGCCTGGGGTGCCTAATGAGTG
AGCTAACTCACATTAATTGCGTTGCGCTCACTGCCCGCTTTCCAGTCGGGAAACCTGTCGTGCCAGCTGC
ATTAATGAATCGGCCAACGCGCGGGGAGAGGCGGTTTGCGTATTGGGCGCTCTTCCGCTTCCTCGCTCAC
TGACTCGCTGCGCTCGGTCGTTCGGCTGCGGCGAGCGGTATCAGCTCACTCAAAGGCGGTAATACGGTTA
TCCACAGAATCAGGGGATAACGCAGGAAAGAACATGTGAGCAAAAGGCCAGCAAAAGGCCAGGAACCGTA
AAAAGGCCGCGTTGCTGGCGTTTTTCCATAGGCTCCGCCCCCCTGACGAGCATCACAAAAATCGACGCTC
AAGTCAGAGGTGGCGAAACCCGACAGGACTATAAAGATACCAGGCGTTTCCCCCTGGAAGCTCCCTCGTG
CGCTCTCCTGTTCCGACCCTGCCGCTTACCGGATACCTGTCCGCCTTTCTCCCTTCGGGAAGCGTGGCGC
TTTCTCATAGCTCACGCTGTAGGTATCTCAGTTCGGTGTAGGTCGTTCGCTCCAAGCTGGGCTGTGTGCA
CGAACCCCCCGTTCAGCCCGACCGCTGCGCCTTATCCGGTAACTATCGTCTTGAGTCCAACCCGGTAAGA
CACGACTTATCGCCACTGGCAGCAGCCACTGGTAACAGGATTAGCAGAGCGAGGTATGTAGGCGGTGCTA
CAGAGTTCTTGAAGTGGTGGCCTAACTACGGCTACACTAGAAGAACAGTATTTGGTATCTGCGCTCTGCT
GAAGCCAGTTACCTTCGGAAAAAGAGTTGGTAGCTCTTGATCCGGCAAACAAACCACCGCTGGTAGCGGT
GGTTTTTTTGTTTGCAAGCAGCAGATTACGCGCAGAAAAAAAGGATCTCAAGAAGATCCTTTGATCTTTT
CTACGGGGTCTGACGCTCAGTGGAACGAAAACTCACGTTAAGGGATTTTGGTCATGAGATTATCAAAAAG
GATCTTCACCTAGATCCTTTTAAATTAAAAATGAAGTTTTAAATCAATCTAAAGTATATATGAGTAAACT
TGGTCTGACAGTTACCAATGCTTAATCAGTGAGGCACCTATCTCAGCGATCTGTCTATTTCGTTCATCCA
TAGTTGCCTGACTCCCCGTCGTGTAGATAACTACGATACGGGAGGGCTTACCATCTGGCCCCAGTGCTGC
AATGATACCGCGAGACCCACGCTCACCGGCTCCAGATTTATCAGCAATAAACCAGCCAGCCGGAAGGGCC
GAGCGCAGAAGTGGTCCTGCAACTTTATCCGCCTCCATCCAGTCTATTAATTGTTGCCGGGAAGCTAGAG
TAAGTAGTTCGCCAGTTAATAGTTTGCGCAACGTTGTTGCCATTGCTACAGGCATCGTGGTGTCACGCTC
GTCGTTTGGTATGGCTTCATTCAGCTCCGGTTCCCAACGATCAAGGCGAGTTACATGATCCCCCATGTTG
TGCAAAAAAGCGGTTAGCTCCTTCGGTCCTCCGATCGTTGTCAGAAGTAAGTTGGCCGCAGTGTTATCAC
TCATGGTTATGGCAGCACTGCATAATTCTCTTACTGTCATGCCATCCGTAAGATGCTTTTCTGTGACTGG
TGAGTACTCAACCAAGTCATTCTGAGAATAGTGTATGCGGCGACCGAGTTGCTCTTGCCCGGCGTCAATA
CGGGATAATACCGCGCCACATAGCAGAACTTTAAAAGTGCTCATCATTGGAAAACGTTCTTCGGGGCGAA
AACTCTCAAGGATCTTACCGCTGTTGAGATCCAGTTCGATGTAACCCACTCGTGCACCCAACTGATCTTC
AGCATCTTTTACTTTCACCAGCGTTTCTGGGTGAGCAAAAACAGGAAGGCAAAATGCCGCAAAAAAGGGA
ATAAGGGCGACACGGAAATGTTGAATACTCATACTCTTCCTTTTTCAATATTATTGAAGCATTTATCAGG
GTTATTGTCTCATGAGCGGATACATATTTGAATGTATTTAGAAAAATAAACAAATAGGGGTTCCGCGCAC
ATTTCCCCGAAAAGTGCCACCTGACGTCTAAGAAACCATTATTATCATGACATTAACCTATAAAAATAGG
CGTATCACGAGGCCCTTTCGTCTCGCGCGTTTCGGTGATGACGGTGAAAACCTCTGACACATGCAGCTCC
CGGAGACGGTCACAGCTTGTCTGTAAGCGGATGCCGGGAGCAGACAAGCCCGTCAGGGCGCGTCAGCGGG
TGTTGGCGGGTGTCGGGGCTGGCTTAACTATGCGGCATCAGAGCAGATTGTACTGAGAGTGCACCATATG
CGGTGTGAAATACCGCACAGATGCGTAAGGAGAAAATACCGCATCAGGCGCCATTCGCCATTCAGGCTGC
GCAACTGTTGGGAAGGGCGATCGGTGCGGGCCTCTTCGCTATTACGCCAGCTGGCGAAAGGGGGATGTGC
TGCAAGGCGATTAAGTTGGGTAACGCCAGGGTTTTCCCAGTCACGACGTT
